>Addgene plasmid #63141 | pAAV-Syn-ArchT-GFP | depositor full sequence | sequence record 104696 | The plasmid is sequenced completely by the depositing lab except for parts of both ITRs.
CCTGCAGGCAGCTGCGCGCTCGCTCGCTCACTGAGGCCGCCCGGGCAAAGCCCGGGCGTCGGGCGACCTT
TGGTCGCCCGGCCTCAGTGAGCGAGCGAGCGCGCAGAGAGGGAGTGGCCAACTCCATCACTAGGGGTTCC
TGCGGCCGCACGCGTTGCAAAGATGGATAAAGTTTTAAACAGAGAGGAATCTTTGCAGCTAATGGACCTT
CTAGGTCTTGAAAGGAGTGGGAATTGGCTCCGGTGCCCGTCAGTGGGCAGAGCGCACATCGCCCACAGTC
CCCGAGAAGTTGGGGGGAGGGGTCGGCAGCAAATGGTTAATTAATCTAGACTGCAGAGGGCCCTGCGTAT
GAGTGCAAGTGGGTTTTAGGACCAGGATGAGGCGGGGTGGGGGTGCCTACCTGACGACCGACCCCGACCC
ACTGGACAAGCACCCAACCCCCATTCCCCAAATTGCGCATCCCCTATCAGAGAGGGGGAGGGGAAACAGG
ATGCGGCGAGGCGCGTGCGCACTGCCAGCTTCAGCACCGCGGACAGTGCCTTCGCCCCCGCCTGGCGGCG
CGCGCCACCGCCGCCTCAGCACTGAAGGCGCGCTGACGTCACTCGCCGGTCCCCCGCAAACTCCCCTTCC
CGGCCACCTTGGTCGCGTCCGCGCCGCCGCCGGCCCAGCCGGACCGCACCACGCGAGGCGCGAGATAGGG
GGCACGGGCGCGACCATCTGCGCTGCGGCGCCGGCGACTCAGCGCTGCCTCAGTCTGCGGTGGGCAGCGG
AGGAGTCGTGTCGTGCCTGNNGCGCAGTCGAGAGGATCCGCCACCATGGACCCCATCGCTCTGCAGGCAG
GATACGACCTGCTGGGCGACGGAAGGCCAGAGACCCTGTGGCTGGGAATCGGAACCCTGCTGATGCTGAT
CGGCACCTTCTACTTCATCGTGAAGGGCTGGGGCGTGACCGACAAGGAGGCCAGGGAGTACTACAGCATC
ACAATCCTGGTGCCCGGCATCGCCAGCGCCGCCTACCTGAGCATGTTCTTCGGCATCGGCCTGACCGAGG
TGACCGTGGCCGGCGAGGTGCTGGACATCTACTACGCCAGATACGCCGACTGGCTGTTCACCACCCCTTT
GCTTCTGCTCGACCTGGCCCTGCTGGCTAAGGTGGACAGGGTGAGCATCGGAACCCTGGTGGGAGTGGAC
GCCCTGATGATCGTGACCGGCCTGATCGGCGCCCTGAGCCACACCCCACTGGCTAGGTACAGCTGGTGGC
TGTTCAGCACCATCTGCATGATCGTGGTGCTGTACTTCCTGGCTACCAGCCTGAGGGCTGCTGCTAAGGA
GAGGGGACCAGAGGTGGCTAGCACCTTCAACACCCTGACCGCCCTGGTGCTGGTGCTGTGGACCGCCTAC
CCCATCCTGTGGATCATCGGAACCGAGGGAGCTGGAGTGGTGGGACTGGGAATCGAGACCCTGCTGTTCA
TGGTGCTGGACGTGACCGCCAAAGTGGGCTTCGGCTTCATCCTGCTGAGGAGCAGGGCCATCCTGGGCGA
CACCGAGGCCCCCGAGCCCCGACCGGTAGTAGCAGTGAGCAAGGGCGAGGAGCTGTTCACCGGGGTGGTG
CCCATCCTGGTCGAGCTGGACGGCGACGTAAACGGCCACAAGTTCAGCGTGTCCGGCGAGGGCGAGGGCG
ATGCCACCTACGGCAAGCTGACCCTGAAGTTCATTTGCACCACCGGCAAGCTGCCCGTGCCCTGGCCCAC
CCTCGTGACCACCCTGACCTACGGCGTGCAGTGCTTCAGCCGCTACCCCGACCACATGAAGCAGCACGAC
TTCTTCAAGTCCGCCATGCCCGAAGGCTACGTCCAGGAGCGCACCATCTTCTTCAAGGACGACGGCAACT
ACAAGACCCGCGCCGAGGTGAAGTTCGAGGGCGACACCCTGGTGAACCGCATCGAGCTGAAGGGCATCGA
CTTCAAGGAGGACGGCAACATCCTGGGGCACAAGCTGGAGTACAACTACAACAGCCACAACGTCTATATC
ATGGCCGACAAGCAGAAGAACGGCATCAAGGTGAACTTCAAGATCCGCCACAACATCGAGGACGGCAGCG
TGCAGCTCGCCGACCACTACCAGCAGAACACCCCCATCGGCGACGGCCCCGTGCTGCTGCCCGACAACCA
CTACCTGAGCACCCAGTCCGCCCTGAGCAAAGACCCCAACGAGAAGCGCGATCACATGGTCCTGCTGGAG
TTCGTGACCGCCGCCGGGATCACTCTCGGCATGGACGAGCTGTACAAGTAAGAATTCCGTACAAAGCTTA
TCGATAATCAACCTCTGGATTACAAAATTTGTGAAAGATTGACTGGTATTCTTAACTATGTTGCTCCTTT
TACGCTATGTGGATACGCTGCTTTAATGCCTTTGTATCATGCTATTGCTTCCCGTATGGCTTTCATTTTC
TCCTCCTTGTATAAATCCTGGTTGCTGTCTCTTTATGAGGAGTTGTGGCCCGTTGTCAGGCAACGTGGCG
TGGTGTGCACTGTGTTTGCTGACGCAACCCCCACTGGTTGGGGCATTGCCACCACCTGTCAGCTCCTTTC
CGGGACTTTCGCTTTCCCCCTCCCTATTGCCACGGCGGAACTCATCGCCGCCTGCCTTGCCCGCTGCTGG
ACAGGGGCTCGGCTGTTGGGCACTGACAATTCCGTGGTGTTGTCGGGGAAATCATCGTCCTTTCCTTGGC
TGCTCGCCTATGTTGCCACCTGGATTCTGCGCGGGACGTCCTTCTGCTACGTCCCTTCGGCCCTCAATCC
AGCGGACCTTCCTTCCCGCGGCCTGCTGCCGGCTCTGCGGCCTCTTCCGCGTCTTCGCCTTCGCCCTCAG
ACGAGTCGGATCTCCCTTTGGGCCGCCTCCCCGCATCGATACCGGCTCGAGACGGGTGGCATCCCTGTGA
CCCCTCCCCAGTGCCTCTCCTGGCCCTGGAAGTTGCCACTCCAGTGCCCACCAGCCTTGTCCTAATAAAA
TTAAGTTGCATCATTTTGTCTGACTAGGTGTCCTTCTATAATATTATGGGGTGGAGGGGGGTGGTATGGA
GCAAGGGGCAAGTTGGGAAGACAACCTGTAGGGCCTGCGGGGTCTATTGGGAACCAAGCTGGAGTGCAGT
GGCACAATCTTGGCTCACTGCAATCTCCGCCTCCTGGGTTCAAGCGATTCTCCTGCCTCAGCCTCCCGAG
TTGTTGGGATTCCAGGCATGCATGACCAGGCTCAGCTAATTTTTGTTTTTTTGGTAGAGACGGGGTTTCA
CCATATTGGCCAGGCTGGTCTCCAACTCCTAATCTCAGGTGATCTACCCACCTTGGCCTCCCAAATTGCT
GGGATTACAGGCGTGAACCACTGCTCCCTTCCCTGTCCTTCTCGAGCTGATTTTGTAGGTAACCACGTGC
GGACCGAGCGGCCGCAGGAACCCCTAGTGATGGAGTTGGCCACTCCCTCTCTGCGCGCTCGCTCGCTCAC
TGAGGCCGGGCGACCAAAGGTCGCCCGACGCCCGGGCTTTGCCCGGGCGGCCTCAGTGAGCGAGCGAGCG
CGCAGCTGCCTGCAGGGGCGCCTGATGCGGTATTTTCTCCTTACGCATCTGTGCGGTATTTCACACCGCA
TA
[142 nt withheld, positions 3643-3784]
C
[141 nt withheld, positions 3786-3926]
CCTTTGACGTTGGAGTCCACGTTCTTT
[37 nt withheld, positions 3954-3990]
ACCCTATCTCGGGCTATTCTTTTGATTTATAAGGGATTTTGCCGATTTCGGCCTATTGGTTAAAAAATGA
GCTGATTTAACAAAAATTTAACGCGAATTTTAACAAAATATTAACGTTTACAATTTTATGGTGCACTCTC
AGTACAATCTGCTCTGATGCCGCATAGTTAAGCCAGCCCCGACACCCGCCAACACCCGCTGACGCGCCCT
GACGGGCTTGTCTGCTCCCGGCATCCGCTTACAGACAAGCTGTGACCGTCTCCGGGAGCTGCATGTGTCA
GAGGTTTTCACCGTCATCACCGAAACGCGCGAGACGAAAGGGCCTCGTGATACGCCTATTTTTATAGGTT
AATGTCATGATAATAATGGTTTCTTAGACGTCAGGTGGCACTTTTCGGGGAAATGTGCGCGGAACCCCTA
TTTGTTTATTTTTCTAAATACATTCAAATATGTATCCGCTCATGAGACAATAACCCTGATAAATGCTTCA
ATAATATTGAAAAAGGAAGAGTATGAGTATTCAACATTTCCGTGTCGCCCTTATTCCCTTTTTTGCGGCA
TTTTGCCTTCCTGTTTTTGCTCACCCAGAAACGCTGGTGAAAGTAAAAGATGCTGAAGATCAGTTGGGTG
CACGAGTGGGTTACATCGAACTGGATCTCAACAGCGGTAAGATCCTTGAGAGTTTTCGCCCCGAAGAACG
TTTTCCAATGATGAGCACTTTTAAAGTTCTGCTATGTGGCGCGGTATTATCCCGTATTGACGCCGGGCAA
GAGCAACTCGGTCGCCGCATACACTATTCTCAGAATGACTTGGTTGAGTACTCACCAGTCACAGAAAAGC
ATCTTACGGATGGCATGACAGTAAGAGAATTATGCAGTGCTGCCATAACCATGAGTGATAACACTGCGGC
CAACTTACTTCTGACAACGATCGGAGGACCGAAGGAGCTAACCGCTTTTTTGCACAACATGGGGGATCAT
GTAACTCGCCTTGATCGTTGGGAACCGGAGCTGAATGAAGCCATACCAAACGACGAGCGTGACACCACGA
TGCCTGTAGCAATGGCAACAACGTTGCGCAAACTATTAACTGGCGAACTACTTACTCTAGCTTCCCGGCA
ACAATTAATAGACTGGATGGAGGCGGATAAAGTTGCAGGACCACTTCTGCGCTCGGCCCTTCCGGCTGGC
TGGTTTATTGCTGATAAATCTGGAGCCGGTGAGCGTGGGTCTCGCGGTATCATTGCAGCACTGGGGCCAG
ATGGTAAGCCCTCCCGTATCGTAGTTATCTACACGACGGGGAGTCAGGCAACTATGGATGAACGAAATAG
ACAGATCGCTGAGATAGGTGCCTCACTGATTAAGCATTGGTAACTGTCAGACCAAGTTTACTCATATATA
CTTTAGATTGATTTAAAACTTCATTTTTAATTTAAAAGGATCTAGGTGAAGATCCTTTTTGATAATCTCA
TGACCAAAATCCCTTAACGTGAGTTTTCGTTCCACTGAGCGTCAGACCCCGTAGAAAAGATCAAAGGATC
TTCTTGAGATCCTTTTTTTCTGCGCGTAATCTGCTGCTTGCAAACAAAAAAACCACCGCTACCAGCGGTG
GTTTGTTTGCCGGATCAAGAGCTACCAACTCTTTTTCCGAAGGTAACTGGCTTCAGCAGAGCGCAGATAC
CAAATACTGTCCTTCTAGTGTAGCCGTAGTTAGGCCACCACTTCAAGAACTCTGTAGCACCGCCTACATA
CCTCGCTCTGCTAATCCTGTTACCAGTGGCTGCTGCCAGTGGCGATAAGTCGTGTCTTACCGGGTTGGAC
TCAAGACGATAGTTACCGGATAAGGCGCAGCGGTCGGGCTGAACGGGGGGTTCGTGCACACAGCCCAGCT
TGGAGCGAACGACCTACACCGAACTGAGATACCTACAGCGTGAGCTATGAGAAAGCGCCACGCTTCCCGA
AGGGAGAAAGGCGGACAGGTATCCGGTAAGCGGCAGGGTCGGAACAGGAGAGCGCACGAGGGAGCTTCCA
GGGGGAAACGCCTGGTATCTTTATAGTCCTGTCGGGTTTCGCCACCTCTGACTTGAGCGTCGATTTTTGT
GATGCTCGTCAGGGGGGCGGAGCCTATGGAAAAACGCCAGCAACGCGGCCTTTTTACGGTTCCTGGCCTT
TTGCTGGCCTTTTGCTCACATGT
Features (pLannotate 1.2.2; 16 found; start..end, strand, type, name):
      1..141     -  repeat_region  AAV2 ITR: inverted terminal repeat of adeno-associated virus serotype 2 inverted
    163..229     +  CDS            small t antigen (fragment): SV40 (simian virus 40) small t antigen
    255..308     +  promoter       EF-1α core promoter (fragment): core promoter for human elongation factor EF-1α
    352..789     +  promoter       hSyn promoter: human synapsin I promoter; confers neuron-specific expression (Kügler et al., 2003)
    816..1559    +  CDS            aop3: BACR3_HALSD - Experimental evidence at protein level: Swiss-Prot protein existence level 1. Light-driven proton pump. From Halorubrum sodomense.
   1575..2291    +  CDS            EGFP: the original enhanced GFP (Yang et al., 1996) mammalian codon-optimized
   2316..2904    +  misc_feature   WPRE: woodchuck hepatitis virus posttranscriptional regulatory element
   2924..3400    +  polyA_signal   hGH poly(A) signal: human growth hormone polyadenylation signal
   3446..3586    +  repeat_region  AAV2 ITR: inverted terminal repeat of adeno-associated virus serotype 2 inverted
   3591..3642    -  misc_feature   bom (fragment): basis of mobility region from pBR322
   3661..4041    +  rep_origin     M13 ori (sequence partly withheld): M13 bacteriophage origin of replication; arrow indicates direction of (+) strand synthesis
   4117..4166    -  misc_feature   bom (fragment): basis of mobility region from pBR322
   4268..4303    -  CDS            rop (fragment): Rop protein, which maintains plasmids at low copy number; rop
   4398..4502    +  promoter       AmpR promoter: bla
   4503..5363    +  CDS            AmpR: β-lactamase; bla; confers resistance to ampicillin, carbenicillin, and related antibiotics
   5534..6122    +  rep_origin     ori: high-copy-number ColE1/pMB1/pBR322/pUC origin of replication
