[The description below was written by a language model from this plasmid's Addgene catalogue record and pLannotate feature annotations shown in this document.]
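Description:
pAAV-Syn-ArchT-GFP is a 6.2 kb AAV transfer plasmid, derived from a Stratagene AAV backbone, for neuron-targeted expression of the optogenetic silencer ArchT fused to GFP. The expression cassette lies between two AAV2 inverted terminal repeats, which are the cis elements needed for replication and packaging of the intervening DNA into recombinant AAV particles when helper functions are supplied in trans. The plasmid can also be used directly for mammalian expression. In bacteria it is maintained by a high-copy ColE1/pUC-type origin and selected with ampicillin or carbenicillin through the β-lactamase gene. An M13/f1-type phage origin is also present in the backbone. The depositor notes that parts of both ITRs were not fully sequenced, and that vector structure was checked by restriction digests.

Within the ITRs, the human synapsin I promoter restricts expression to neurons. It drives ArchT, the archaerhodopsin from Halorubrum sp. TP009, a light-driven outward proton pump that hyperpolarises cells on illumination. The annotation software matched this coding region to the closely related Halorubrum sodomense archaerhodopsin-3. EGFP is fused to the C terminus, so that expressing cells and membrane localisation can be visualised. The 1476 bp insert sits between retained BamHI and EcoRI sites. It is followed by a WPRE, which enhances transcript stability and expression, and by the human growth hormone polyadenylation signal. Short matches to SV40 small t antigen, the EF-1α core promoter, bom and rop are fragments and are probably not functional elements.

The construct is used to produce AAV for light-mediated silencing of neuronal activity. The depositor reports testing both plasmid and virus in vitro, and the associated publication describes application of ArchT to non-human primate cortex.
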