Addgene plasmid #63141: pAAV-Syn-ArchT-GFP
Purpose: AAV-mediated expression of ArchT-GFP under the Syn promoter. Using hGHpA signal.
Depositing lab: Edward Boyden. Depositing organization: Massachusetts Institute of Technology. Publication: A high-light sensitivity optical neural silencer: development and application to optogenetic control of non-human primate cortex. Han X, Chow BY, Zhou H, Klapoetke NC, Chuong A, Rajimehr R, Yang A, Baratta MV, Winkle J, Desimone R, Boyden ES. Front Syst Neurosci. 2011;5:18. Epub 2011 Apr 13. 10.3389/fnsys.2011.00018 PubMed 21811444.
Backbone
  Vector backbone: AAV
  Backbone manufacturer: original from Stratagene
  Backbone size w/o insert (bp): 4707
  Total vector size (bp): 6183
  Vector type: Mammalian Expression, AAV
Growth in bacteria
  Bacterial resistance: Ampicillin, 100 μg/mL
  Growth temperature: 37°C
  Growth strain: NEB Stable
  Growth instructions: DH5alpha at 37°C or Stbl3 at 30°C. Carbenicillin is preferred over ampicillin. In DH5alpha this plasmid may act more like a high copy plasmid, although in Stbl3 it may act more like a low copy plasmid.
  Copy number: High Copy
Gene/Insert
  Gene/Insert name: ArchT-GFP (alt name: archaerhodopsin TP009-GFP)
  Species: Halorubrum sp. TP009
  Insert size (bp): 1476
  GenBank ID: HM367071.1
  Promoter: human synapsin promoter
  Tag / fusion protein: GFP (C terminal on insert)
  Cloning method: Restriction Enzyme; 5′ cloning site BamHI (not destroyed); 3′ cloning site EcoRI (not destroyed)
  Sequencing primers: 5′ gcacgggcgcgaccatctgc; 3′ TAGCGTAAAAGGAGCAACATAG
Terms and licenses: Academic/Nonprofit Terms; Industry Terms: Not Available to Industry
Depositor comments: The plasmid is sequenced completely by the depositing lab except for parts of both ITRs. Multiple digestions were done to verify the vector structure. The construct and the virus were both tested in vitro. For additional information on Arch, please see Chow et al., Nature. 2010 Jan 7. 463(7277):98-102. PubMed ID: 20054397
How to cite: pAAV-Syn-ArchT-GFP was a gift from Edward Boyden (Addgene plasmid # 63141 ; http://n2t.net/addgene:63141 ; RRID:Addgene_63141)
