>Addgene plasmid #63141 | pAAV-Syn-ArchT-GFP | addgene partial sequence | sequence record 109101 | hSyn1pro-F 5'-gcaagtgggttttaggacca-3'
GGGTGCCTACCTGACGACCGACCCCGACCCACTGGACAAGCACCCAACCCCCATTCCCCAAATTGCGCAT
CCCCTATCAGAGAGGGGGAGGGGAAACAGGATGCGGCGAGGCGCGTGCGCACTGCCAGCTTCAGCACCGC
GGACAGTGCCTTCGCCCCCGCCTGGCGGCGCGCGCCACCGCCGCCTCAGCACTGAAGGCGCGCTGACGTC
ACTCGCCGGTCCCCCGCAAACTCCCCTTCCCGGCCACCTTGGTCGCGTCCGCGCCGCCGCCGGCCCAGCC
GGACCGCACCACGCGAGGCGCGAGATAGGGGGGCACGGGCGCGACCATCTGCGCTGCGGCGCCGGCGACT
CAGCGCTGCCTCAGTCTGCGGTGGGCAGCGGAGGAGTCGTGTCGTGCCTGAGAGCGCAGTCGAGAGGATC
CGCCACCATGGACCCCATCGCTCTGCAGGCAGGATACGACCTGCTGGGCGACGGAAGGCCAGAGACCCTG
TGGCTGGGAATCGGAACCCTGCTGATGCTGATCGGCACCTTCTACTTCATCGTGAAGGGCTGGGGCGTGA
CCGACAAGGAGGCCAGGGAGTACTACAGCATCACAATCCTGGTGCCCGGCATCGCCAGCGCCGCCTACCT
GAGCATGTTCTTCGGCATCGGCCTGACCGAGGTGACCGTGGCCGGCGAGGTGCTGGACATCTACTACGCC
AGATACGCCGACTGGCTGTTCACCACCCCTTTGCTTCTGCTCGACCTGGCCCTGCTGGCTAAGGTGGACA
GGGTGAGCATCGGAACCCTGGTGGGAGTGGACGCCCTGATGATCGTGACCGGCCTGATCGGCGCCCTGAG
CCACACCCCACTGGCTAGGTACAGCTGGTGGCTGTTCAGCACCATCTGCATGATCGTGGTGCTGTACTTC
CTGGCTACCAGCCTGAGGGCTGCTGCTAAGGAGAGGGGACCAGAGGTGGCTAGCACCTTCAACACCCTGA
CCGCCCTGGTGCTGGTGCTGTGGACCGCCTACCCCATCCTGTGGATCATCGGAACC
