>Addgene plasmid #63141 | pAAV-Syn-ArchT-GFP | addgene partial sequence | sequence record 133381 | WPRE-R 5'-CATAGCGTAAAAGGAGCAACA-3'
ATCTTTCACAAATTTTGTAATCCAGAGGTTGATTATCGATAAGCTTTGTACGGAATTCTTACTTGTACAG
CTCGTCCATGCCGAGAGTGATCCCGGCGGCGGTCACGAACTCCAGCAGGACCATGTGATCGCGCTTCTCG
TTGGGGTCTTTGCTCAGGGCGGACTGGGTGCTCAGGTAGTGGTTGTCGGGCAGCAGCACGGGGCCGTCGC
CGATGGGGGTGTTCTGCTGGTAGTGGTCGGCGAGCTGCACGCTGCCGTCCTCGATGTTGTGGCGGATCTT
GAAGTTCACCTTGATGCCGTTCTTCTGCTTGTCGGCCATGATATAGACGTTGTGGCTGTTGTAGTTGTAC
TCCAGCTTGTGCCCCAGGATGTTGCCGTCCTCCTTGAAGTCGATGCCCTTCAGCTCGATGCGGTTCACCA
GGGTGTCGCCCTCGAACTTCACCTCGGCGCGGGTCTTGTAGTTGCCGTCGTCCTTGAAGAAGATGGTGCG
CTCCTGGACGTAGCCTTCGGGCATGGCGGACTTGAAGAAGTCGTGCTGCTTCATGTGGTCGGGGTAGCGG
CTGAAGCACTGCACGCCGTAGGTCAGGGTGGTCACGAGGGTGGGCCAGGGCACGGGCAGCTTGCCGGTGG
TGCAAATGAACTTCAGGGTCAGCTTGCCGTAGGTGGCATCGCCCTCGCCCTCGCCGGACACGCTGAACTT
GTGGCCGTTTACGTCGCCGTCCAGCTCGACCAGGATGGGCACCACCCCGGTGAACAGCTCCTCGCCCTTG
CTCACTGCTACTACCGGTCGGGGCTCGGGGGCCTCGGTGTCGCCCAGGATGGCCCTGCTCCTCAGCAGGA
TGAAGCCGAAGCCCACTTTGGCGGTCACGTCCAGCACCATGAACAGCAGGGTCTCGATTCCCAGTCCCAC
CACTCCAGCTCCCTCGGTTCCGATGATCCACAGGATGGGGTAGGCGGTCCACAGCACCAGCACCAGGGCG
GTCAGGGTGTTGAAGGTGCTAGCCACCTCTGGTCCCCTCTCCTTAGCAGCAGCCCTCAGGCTGGTAGCCA
GGAAGTACAGCACC
